Addgene plasmid #217769: pSbi-pur-EGFP-KSR1-CA3 (N-KSR)
Purpose: Fluorescent reporter for glucosyl-ceramide (putative, mammalian expression)
Depositing lab: Paula Nunes-Hasler. Depositing organization: University of Geneva. Publication: Development of Genetically Encoded Fluorescent KSR1-Based Probes to Track Ceramides during Phagocytosis. Girik V, van Ek L, Dentand Quadri I, Azam M, Cruz Cobo M, Mandavit M, Riezman I, Riezman H, Gavin AC, Nunes-Hasler P. Int J Mol Sci. 2024 Mar 5;25(5):2996. doi: 10.3390/ijms25052996. PubMed 38474242.
Backbone
  Vector backbone: pEGFP-C1
  Backbone manufacturer: Clonetech
  Backbone size w/o insert (bp): 4600
  Total vector size (bp): 4989
  Vector type: Mammalian Expression ; Sleeping Beauty Transposase-compatible genome insertion
  Selectable markers: Puromycin
Growth in bacteria
  Bacterial resistance: Ampicillin, 100 μg/mL
  Growth temperature: 37°C
  Growth strain: DH5alpha
  Copy number: High Copy
Gene/Insert
  Gene/Insert name: Kinase suppressor of ras 1 CA3 domain (alt name: KSR1)
  Species: H. sapiens (human)
  Insert size (bp): 321
  Mutation: CA3 domain aa 317-400
  GenBank ID: XM_047436985
  Entrez Gene: KSR1 (a.k.a. KSR, RSU2)
  Promoter: EF-1alpha promoter
  Tag / fusion protein: EGFP (N terminal on insert)
  Cloning method: Restriction Enzyme; 5′ cloning site SfiI (not destroyed); 3′ cloning site SfiI (not destroyed)
  Sequencing primers: 5′ TCAAGCCTCAGACAGTGGTTC; 3′ TAGAAGGCACAGTCGAGG
Terms and licenses: Academic/Nonprofit Terms; Industry Terms
How to cite: pSbi-pur-EGFP-KSR1-CA3 (N-KSR) was a gift from Paula Nunes-Hasler (Addgene plasmid # 217769 ; http://n2t.net/addgene:217769 ; RRID:Addgene_217769)
