[The description below was written by a language model from this plasmid's Addgene catalogue record and pLannotate feature annotations shown in this document.]
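Description:
pSbi-pur-EGFP-KSR1-CA3 (N-KSR) is a mammalian expression plasmid designed for Sleeping Beauty transposase-mediated genomic integration, allowing generation of stable cell lines under puromycin selection. In bacteria it is maintained through a high-copy ColE1/pUC-type origin and selected with ampicillin via the β-lactamase gene. The catalogue fields list pEGFP-C1 as the backbone with a total size of about 5 kb, whereas the sequenced record is 6,722 nt and shows an architecture (ampicillin resistance, EF-1α promoter, SfiI cloning sites, puromycin cassette) in keeping with the pSBbi-type transposon vector implied by the name. The pEGFP-C1 entry may reflect the source of the EGFP fusion cassette, but the record does not clarify this. The transposon inverted repeats are not annotated in the feature table, nor is the promoter driving the puromycin gene.

The payload is an EF-1α promoter-driven open reading frame encoding EGFP fused, through a short linker derived from a multiple cloning site, to the N terminus of the CA3 domain of human kinase suppressor of Ras 1 (residues 317–400), terminated by a bovine growth hormone polyadenylation signal. On the opposite strand, a puromycin N-acetyltransferase gene is followed by rabbit β-globin sequence and its polyadenylation signal, so reporter and selection marker are expressed divergently from separate transcription units.

The construct serves as a genetically encoded fluorescent lipid probe. It belongs to a set of KSR1-based reporters developed to track ceramides during phagocytosis, and the depositor describes this N-terminally tagged version as a putative reporter for glucosyl-ceramide.
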