Features (pLannotate 1.2.2; 14 found; start..end, strand, type, name):
      1..31      +  rep_origin     M13 ori (fragment): M13 bacteriophage origin of replication; arrow indicates direction of (+) strand synthesis
     32..82      -  misc_feature   bom (fragment): basis of mobility region from pBR322
    109..213     +  promoter       AmpR promoter: bla
    214..1074    +  CDS            AmpR: β-lactamase; bla; confers resistance to ampicillin, carbenicillin, and related antibiotics
   1245..1833    +  rep_origin     ori: high-copy-number ColE1/pMB1/pBR322/pUC origin of replication
   2396..2451    -  polyA_signal   β-globin poly(A) signal: rabbit β-globin polyadenylation signal (Gil and Proudfoot, 1987)
   2522..2602    -  CDS            HBB (fragment): HBB_PONPY - Experimental evidence at transcript level: Swiss-Prot protein existence level 2. Involved in oxygen transport from the lung to the various peripheral tissues. From Pongo pygmaeus (Bornean orangutan).
   2616..3215    -  CDS            PuroR: puromycin N-acetyltransferase; pac from Streptomyces alboniger; confers resistance to puromycin
   3848..5029    +  promoter       EF-1α promoter: strong constitutive promoter for human elongation factor EF-1α
   5095..5811    +  CDS            EGFP: EGFP is a basic (constitutively fluorescent) green fluorescent protein published in 1996, derived from Aequorea victoria. It is reported to be a rapidly-maturing weak dimer with moderate acid sensitivity.
   5812..5832    +  misc_feature   MCS (fragment): multiple cloning site
   5860..6111    +  CDS            KSR1 (fragment): KSR1_HUMAN - Also known as KSR. Experimental evidence at protein level: Swiss-Prot protein existence level 1. Part of a multiprotein signaling complex which promotes phosphorylation of Raf family members and activation of downstream MAP kinases (By similarity). Independently of its kinase activity, acts as MAP2K1/MEK1 and MAP2K2/MEK2-dependent allosteric activator of BRAF; upon binding to MAP2K1/MEK1 or MAP2K2/MEK2, dimerizes with BRAF and promotes BRAF-mediated phosphorylation of MAP2K1/MEK1 and/or MAP2K2/MEK2 (PubMed:29433126). Promotes activation of MAPK1 and/or MAPK3, both in response to E
   6175..6399    +  polyA_signal   bGH poly(A) signal: bovine growth hormone polyadenylation signal
   6403..6424    +  promoter       SV40 promoter (fragment): SV40 enhancer and early promoter
>Addgene plasmid #217769 | pSbi-pur-EGFP-KSR1-CA3 (N-KSR) | addgene full sequence | sequence record 435786 | Addgene NGS Result
AATTTTAACAAAATATTAACGCTTACAATTTCCTGATGCGGTATTTTCTCCTTACGCATCTGTGCGGTAT
TTCACACCGCATCAGGTGGCACTTTTCGGGGAAATGTGCGCGGAACCCCTATTTGTTTATTTTTCTAAAT
ACATTCAAATATGTATCCGCTCATGAGACAATAACCCTGATAAATGCTTCAATAATATTGAAAAAGGAAG
AGTATGAGTATTCAACATTTCCGTGTCGCCCTTATTCCCTTTTTTGCGGCATTTTGCCTTCCTGTTTTTG
CTCACCCAGAAACGCTGGTGAAAGTAAAAGATGCTGAAGATCAGTTGGGTGCACGAGTGGGTTACATCGA
ACTGGATCTCAACAGCGGTAAGATCCTTGAGAGTTTTCGCCCCGAAGAACGTTTTCCAATGATGAGCACT
TTTAAAGTTCTGCTATGTGGCGCGGTATTATCCCGTATTGACGCCGGGCAAGAGCAACTCGGTCGCCGCA
TACACTATTCTCAGAATGACTTGGTTGAGTACTCACCAGTCACAGAAAAGCATCTTACGGATGGCATGAC
AGTAAGAGAATTATGCAGTGCTGCCATAACCATGAGTGATAACACTGCGGCCAACTTACTTCTGACAACG
ATCGGAGGACCGAAGGAGCTAACCGCTTTTTTGCACAACATGGGGGATCATGTAACTCGCCTTGATCGTT
GGGAACCGGAGCTGAATGAAGCCATACCAAACGACGAGCGTGACACCACGATGCCTGTAGCAATGGCAAC
AACGTTGCGCAAACTATTAACTGGCGAACTACTTACTCTAGCTTCCCGGCAACAATTAATAGACTGGATG
GAGGCGGATAAAGTTGCAGGACCACTTCTGCGCTCGGCCCTTCCGGCTGGCTGGTTTATTGCTGATAAAT
CTGGAGCCGGTGAGCGTGGGTCTCGCGGTATCATTGCAGCACTGGGGCCAGATGGTAAGCCCTCCCGTAT
CGTAGTTATCTACACGACGGGGAGTCAGGCAACTATGGATGAACGAAATAGACAGATCGCTGAGATAGGT
GCCTCACTGATTAAGCATTGGTAACTGTCAGACCAAGTTTACTCATATATACTTTAGATTGATTTAAAAC
TTCATTTTTAATTTAAAAGGATCTAGGTGAAGATCCTTTTTGATAATCTCATGACCAAAATCCCTTAACG
TGAGTTTTCGTTCCACTGAGCGTCAGACCCCGTAGAAAAGATCAAAGGATCTTCTTGAGATCCTTTTTTT
CTGCGCGTAATCTGCTGCTTGCAAACAAAAAAACCACCGCTACCAGCGGTGGTTTGTTTGCCGGATCAAG
AGCTACCAACTCTTTTTCCGAAGGTAACTGGCTTCAGCAGAGCGCAGATACCAAATACTGTTCTTCTAGT
GTAGCCGTAGTTAGGCCACCACTTCAAGAACTCTGTAGCACCGCCTACATACCTCGCTCTGCTAATCCTG
TTACCAGTGGCTGCTGCCAGTGGCGATAAGTCGTGTCTTACCGGGTTGGACTCAAGACGATAGTTACCGG
ATAAGGCGCAGCGGTCGGGCTGAACGGGGGGTTCGTGCACACAGCCCAGCTTGGAGCGAACGACCTACAC
CGAACTGAGATACCTACAGCGTGAGCTATGAGAAAGCGCCACGCTTCCCGAAGGGAGAAAGGCGGACAGG
TATCCGGTAAGCGGCAGGGTCGGAACAGGAGAGCGCACGAGGGAGCTTCCAGGGGGAAACGCCTGGTATC
TTTATAGTCCTGTCGGGTTTCGCCACCTCTGACTTGAGCGTCGATTTTTGTGATGCTCGTCAGGGGGGCG
GAGCCTATGGAAAAACGCCAGCAACGCGGCCTTTTTACGGTTCCTGGCCTTTTGCTGGCCTTTTGCTCAC
ATGTTCTTTCCTGCGTTATCCCCTGATTCTGTGGATAACCGTATTACCGCCTTTGAGTGAGCTGATACCG
CTCGCCGCAGCCGAACGACCGAGCGCAGCGAGTCAGTGAGCGAGGAAGCGGATCCCTATACAGTTGAAGT
CGGAAGTTTACATACACCTTAGCCAAATACATTTAAACTCACTTTTTCACAATTCCTGACATTTAATCCT
AGTAAAAATTCCCTGTCTTAGGTCAGTTAGGATCACCACTTTATTTTAAGAATGTGAAATATCAGAATAA
TAGTAGAGAGAATGATTCATTTCAGCTTTTATTTCTTTCATCACATTCCCAGTGGGTCAGAAGTTTACAT
ACACTCGACTCCTCTGCAGAATGCGGCGATGTTTCGGTAAGGGGTCCCGAGTAGCTAGTTCATGGCAGCC
AGCATATGGCATATGTTGCCAAACTCTAAACCAAATACTCATTCTGATGTTTTAAATGATTTGCCCTCCC
ATATGTCCTTCCGAGTGAGAGACACAAAAAATTCCAACACACTATTGCAATGAAAATAAATTTCCTTTAT
TAGCCAGAAGTCAGATGCTCAAGGGGCTTCATGATGTCCCCATAATTTTTGGCAGAGGGAAAAAGATCTC
AGTGGTATTTGTGAGCCAGGGCATTGGCCACACCAGCCACCACCTTCTGATAGGCAGCCTGCACCTGAGG
AGTGAATTCACGACAGGCCTTCGAATCAGGCACCGGGCTTGCGGGTCATGCACCAGGTGCGCGGTCCTTC
GGGCACCTCGACGTCGGCGGTGACGGTGAAGCCGAGCCGCTCGTAGAAGGGGAGGTTGCGGGGCGCGGAG
GTCTCCAGGAAGGCGGGCACCCCGGCGCGCTCGGCCGCCTCCACTCCGGGGAGCACGACGGCGCTGCCCA
GACCCTTGCCCTGGTGGTCGGGCGAGACGCCGACGGTGGCCAGGAACCACGCGGGCTCCTTGGGCCGGTG
CGGCGCCAGGAGGCCTTCCATCTGTTGCTGCGCGGCCAGCCGGGAACCGCTCAACTCGGCCATGCGCGGG
CCGATCTCGGCGAACACCGCCCCCGCTTCGACGCTCTCCGGCGTGGTCCAGACCGCCACCGCGGCGCCGT
CGTCCGCGACCCACACCTTGCCGATGTCGAGCCCGACGCGCGTGAGGAAGAGTTCTTGCAGCTCGGTGAC
CCGCTCGATGTGGCGGTCCGGATCGACGGTGTGGCGCGTGGCGGGGTAGTCGGCGAACGCGGCGGCGAGG
GTGCGTACGGCCCTGGGGACGTCGTCGCGGGTGGCGAGGCGCACCGTGGGCTTGTACTCGGTCATGGTGG
CCTCAGGTGCAGAGGTTTCTACAGGGAAAGAGAGAAAGGCTACAGTTAGTTTGCTGTGATGATGCTAAGT
GCCGAGGTCAGATGTCTATGGATTGTACACGGAATCCCAACGCAGGAACCAAAAAACACTCACCCAAAAA
AATGGCGCTAAGGCCGAGAGAAAGGCGAAGTTCCGTCTACGGCTATATACCTTGAAACAGGGGCGGCAGA
AGTGACGCAACGCGGTTGCGCGGACGGCTTCCTGTGTTTTCATTGGTCGAAGCGTTCTGCGCGTGCGCAG
AGATTCCCCAGGGAAGGCGGGCCCTCTTCCGAATGTCCAATCCGGACATTCTTCCGGTTGGACCTCCGCG
GTCAGCGCTGTGCCCGGCGAGAGATCACGTGGGGCGCGGAGGCGGTGCTGCTGGGGCACGGCCGTCCAGC
CTCGGCGGCCATATTTTTGAGGGGCTGTTCATCTCGTTCACACGCTCTGTCCGCCATGTTTGTGAGTGGA
AGCGCCATTACCCCTTCAAGCGACTGAAGGCTGCAGGGCCTCTGGTGGCCCGCATGGGGAGACCAGACCC
GCCAGGCCCGCCTTTCCGCACTCAGTCCGGGCTTACTTTATTTTGTGAGACAGGGTCTCGCCTAGAGGCT
CCGGTGCCCGTCAGTGGGCAGAGCGCACATCGCCCACAGTCCCCGAGAAGTTGGGGGGAGGGGTCGGCAA
TTGAACCGGTGCCTAGAGAAGGTGGCGCGGGGTAAACTGGGAAAGTGATGTCGTGTACTGGCTCCGCCTT
TTTCCCGAGGGTGGGGGAGAACCGTATATAAGTGCAGTAGTCGCCGTGAACGTTCTTTTTCGCAACGGGT
TTGCCGCCAGAACACAGGTAAGTGCCGTGTGTGGTTCCCGCGGGCCTGGCCTCTTTACGGGTTATGGCCC
TTGCGTGCCTTGAATTACTTCCACGCCCCTGGCTGCAGTACGTGATTCTTGATCCCGAGCTTCGGGTTGG
AAGTGGGTGGGAGAGTTCGAGGCCTTGCGCTTAAGGAGCCCCTTCGCCTCGTGCTTGAGTTGAGGCCTGG
CTTGGGCGCTGGGGCCGCCGCGTGCGAATCTGGTGGCACCTTCGCGCCTGTCTCGCTGCTTTCGATAAGT
CTCTAGCCATTTAAAATTTTTGATGACCTGCTGCGACGCTTTTTTTCTGGCAAGATAGTCTTGTAAATGC
GGGCCAAGATCTGCACACTGGTATTTCGGTTTTTGGGGCCGCGGGCGGCGACGGGGCCCGTGCGTCCCAG
CGCACATGTTCGGCGAGGCGGGGCCTGCGAGCGCGGCCACCGAGAATCGGACGGGGGTAGTCTCAAGCTG
GCCGGCCTGCTCTGGTGCCTGGCCTCGCGCCGCCGTGTATCGCCCCGCCCTGGGCGGCAAGGCTGGCCCG
GTCGGCACCAGTTGCGTGAGCGGAAAGATGGCCGCTTCCCGGCCCTGCTGCAGGGAGCTCAAAATGGAGG
ACGCGGCGCTCGGGAGAGCGGGCGGGTGAGTCACCCACACAAAGGAAAAGGGCCTTTCCGTCCTCAGCCG
TCGCTTCATGTGACTCCACGGAGTACCGGGCGCCGTCCAGGCACCTCGATTAGTTCTCGAGCTTTTGGAG
TACGTCGTCTTTAGGTTGGGGGGAGGGGTTTTATGCGATGGAGTTTCCCCATACTGAGTGGGTGGAGACT
GAAGTTAGGCCAGCTTGGCACTTGATGTAATTCTCCTTGGAATTTGCCCTTTTTGAGTTTGGATCTTGGT
TCATTCTCAAGCCTCAGACAGTGGTTCAAAGTTTTTTTCTTCCATTTAAGGTGTCGTGAAAACTACCCCA
AGCTGGCCTCTGAGGCCTGAACCGTCAGATCCGCTAGCGCTACCGGTCGCCACCATGGTGAGCAAGGGCG
AGGAGCTGTTCACCGGGGTGGTGCCCATCCTGGTCGAGCTGGACGGCGACGTAAACGGCCACAAGTTCAG
CGTGTCCGGCGAGGGCGAGGGCGATGCCACCTACGGCAAGCTGACCCTGAAGTTCATCTGCACCACCGGC
AAGCTGCCCGTGCCCTGGCCCACCCTCGTGACCACCCTGACCTACGGCGTGCAGTGCTTCAGCCGCTACC
CCGACCACATGAAGCAGCACGACTTCTTCAAGTCCGCCATGCCCGAAGGCTACGTCCAGGAGCGCACCAT
CTTCTTCAAGGACGACGGCAACTACAAGACCCGCGCCGAGGTGAAGTTCGAGGGCGACACCCTGGTGAAC
CGCATCGAGCTGAAGGGCATCGACTTCAAGGAGGACGGCAACATCCTGGGGCACAAGCTGGAGTACAACT
ACAACAGCCACAACGTCTATATCATGGCCGACAAGCAGAAGAACGGCATCAAGGTGAACTTCAAGATCCG
CCACAACATCGAGGACGGCAGCGTGCAGCTCGCCGACCACTACCAGCAGAACACCCCCATCGGCGACGGC
CCCGTGCTGCTGCCCGACAACCACTACCTGAGCACCCAGTCCGCCCTGAGCAAAGACCCCAACGAGAAGC
GCGATCACATGGTCCTGCTGGAGTTCGTGACCGCCGCCGGGATCACTCTCGGCATGGACGAGCTGTACAA
GTCCGGACTCAGATCTCGAGCTGGCGGTTCCTCTGGTGGTGGTGGTGCGGGGAACCGCATTGATGACGTC
TCCTCGATGAGGTTTGATCTCTCGCATGGATCCCCACAGATGGTACGGAGGGATATCGGGCTGTCGGTGA
CGCACAGGTTCTCCACCAAGTCCTGGCTGTCGCAGGTCTGCCACGTGTGCCAGAAGAGCATGATATTTGG
AGTGAAGTGCAAGCATTGCAGGTTGAAGTGTCACAACAAATGTACCAAAGAAGCCCCTGCCTGTAGAATA
TCCTTCCTGCCACTAACTCGGTAAGGTAGGCCTGTCAGGCCAAGCTTGGGGATCAATTCTCTAGAGCTCG
CTGATCAGCCTCGACTGTGCCTTCTAGTTGCCAGCCATCTGTTGTTTGCCCCTCCCCCGTGCCTTCCTTG
ACCCTGGAAGGTGCCACTCCCACTGTCCTTTCCTAATAAAATGAGGAAATTGCATCGCATTGTCTGAGTA
GGTGTCATTCTATTCTGGGGGGTGGGGTGGGGCAGGACAGCAAGGGGGAGGATTGGGAAGACAATAGCAG
GCATGCTGGGGATGCGGTGGGCTCTATGGCTTCTGAGGCGGAAAGAACCAGCTGGGCCTACTAGATAGCG
GACCCCTTACCGAAACATCGCCGCATTCTGCAGAGGAGTCGAACTTAGTGTATGTAAACTTCTGACCCAC
TGGAATTGTGATACAGTGAATTATAAGTGAAATAATCTGTCTGTAAACAATTGTTGGAAAAATGACTTGT
GTCATGCACAAAGTAGATGTCCTAACTGACTTGCCAAAACTATTGTTTGTTAACAAGAAATTTGTGGAGT
AGTTGAAAAACGAGTTTTAATGACTCCAACTTAAGTGTATGTAAACTTCCGACTTCAACTGTATAGGGAT
CC
